>Addgene plasmid #247719 | hSyn-DIO-PostSynBar-P2A-mCherry | addgene full sequence | sequence record 494688 | Addgene NGS Result
CCTGCAGGCAGCTGCGCGCTCGCTCGCTCACTGAGGCCGCCCGGGCGTCGGGCGACCTTTGGTCGCCCGG
CCTCAGTGAGCGAGCGAGCGCGCAGAGAGGGAGTGGCCAACTCCATCACTAGGGGTTCCTGCGGCCGCAC
GCGTGTGTCTAGACTGCAGAGGGCCCTGCGTATGAGTGCAAGTGGGTTTTAGGACCAGGATGAGGCGGGG
TGGGGGTGCCTACCTGACGACCGACCCCGACCCACTGGACAAGCACCCAACCCCCATTCCCCAAATTGCG
CATCCCCTATCAGAGAGGGGGAGGGGAAACAGGATGCGGCGAGGCGCGTGCGCACTGCCAGCTTCAGCAC
CGCGGACAGTGCCTTCGCCCCCGCCTGGCGGCGCGCGCCACCGCCGCCTCAGCACTGAAGGCGCGCTGAC
GTCACTCGCCGGTCCCCCGCAAACTCCCCTTCCCGGCCACCTTGGTCGCGTCCGCGCCGCCGCCGGCCCA
GCCGGACCGCACCACGCGAGGCGCGAGATAGGGGGGCACGGGCGCGACCATCTGCGCTGCGGCGCCGGCG
ACTCAGCGCTGCCTCAGTCTGCGGTGGGCAGCGGAGGAGTCGTGTCGTGCCTGAGAGCGCAGTCGAGAAG
GTACCGGATCCTCTAGAGTCGACTCCGGAATAACTTCGTATAGGATACTTTATACGAAGTTATGCAGAAT
GGTAGCTGGATTGTAGCTGCTATTAGCAATATGAAACCTCTTAATAACTTCGTATAGCATACATTATACG
AAGTTATGGCGCGCCTACCGGTACTAGTTTACTTGTACAGCTCGTCCATGCCGCCGGTGGAGTGGCGGCC
CTCGGCGCGTTCGTACTGTTCCACGATGGTGTAGTCCTCGTTGTGGGAGGTGATGTCCAACTTGATGTTG
ACGTTGTAGGCGCCGGGCAGCTGCACGGGCTTCTTGGCCTTGTAGGTGGTCTTGACCTCAGCGTCGTAGT
GGCCGCCGTCCTTCAGCTTCAGCCTCTGCTTGATCTCGCCCTTCAGGGCGCCGTCCTCGGGGTACATCCG
CTCGGAGGAGGCCTCCCAGCCCATGGTCTTCTTCTGCATTACGGGGCCGTCGGAGGGGAAGTTGGTGCCG
CGCAGCTTCACCTTGTAGATGAACTCGCCGTCCTGCAGGGAGGAGTCCTGGGTCACGGTCACCACGCCGC
CGTCCTCGAAGTTCATCACGCGCTCCCACTTGAATCCCTCGGGGAAGGACAGCTTCAAGTAGTCGGGGAT
GTCGGCGGGGTGCTTCACGTAGGCCTTGGAGCCGTACATGAACTGAGGGGACAGGATGTCCCAGGCGAAG
GGCAGGGGGCCACCCTTGGTCACCTTCAGCTTGGCGGTCTGGGTGCCCTCGTAGGGGCGGCCCTCGCCCT
CGCCCTCGATCTCGAACTCGTGGCCGTTCACGGAGCCCTCCATGTGCACCTTGAAGCGCATGAACTCCTT
GATGATGGCCATGTTATCCTCCTCGCCCTTGCTCACCATGGTGGCGACCGGTGGATCCCGAGCAGGTCCA
GGGTTCTCCTCCACGTCTCCAGCCTGCTTCAGCAGGCTGAAGTTAGTAGCTCCGCTTCCCATGAATTCGT
TTGCAGCTTTCCATTGAGCTTGTTTCTCAGCGCGACGCTCACGTCGTCGTGTTTGTGCGTCCATTACCCT
GGTTGTTGAATGTGAATGGGGGTGAGGGTGGGGGTGGGGCAGTGTATTATTCTGTCCTCCAGTAAATGTG
TTGAATGTATGTAAGGGCTGAATCCCTGGTATAGTGTTGGGAATCATTGTGATGGTGTTAGGTGTCATTA
AAGGAACATCATCCGGTGACCTCCTCATAGCAAGAGTATAATCTGGGGGGCAGGCGGTCCGAAGAACCAC
CTCATGTGGATGGATGGACTCACACTCGTGATCCAAGTCAGTGTGCTTCATTTGGAGAGACATAATTTCC
TCTTCTGGAGCATGGGTTAGGTCGTTGGTCGTGGTGCGCTGAGGGCTGCACCTCCGGTGGACATCATGTC
TCCTCTTGTCTTTCTTGTAGTATAGGGCTGCAAAAGCCAAGATGTTCAGAAACAGCAGAGAGGCTCCAAC
TGCGATTGTGACACTTAGCTCTGTGGAGTAGTCCCTTTGATCTACCGAGAAGGGACTTGGTTGTTGTTTG
GGATCATCCTGCTTGGCAGTGGGAAAGGCTGATGTGACTGGAGTGGAATTTTTCCTTGTAGGTCTGAGAG
TGATGTCTGTTGATGGCACTTTAGTTGTTGTCGAGGTATAACGCGTACCTCCAGAACCACCTCCAGAACC
TCCACCTGTAATTCCTGCAGCATTCACGTATTCGTGCAAAACCATGTGATCTCTTCCTCCTCCTGAACCT
CCACCTGAACCTCCACGCGTCTGAGAAATGTCATTGAGATTATGCAGATGAGGTACCAGCTCCAACCAGA
GATTTACCTTATTGGCTCTGTAATGTTCTTTAACTCTCGGTTTTAATCCAATATGGAGATAAAGTTGGTC
TTTCTGGGAATATCTGGTCCATGCTACTTCTTCAAAGCGGTTGGGTTTGGTATGAATGAATTTTGTGTCT
TGAGGAACTGGTTGATTTGGGTCACCGGTTTTAGCAAAATTCGTCCAGTATGTCATTACTACAGCACTCA
ACATCACATCATTCTTGGAGAAATTGCAAGGAAATAACTCTGTAGGGCCAATCATGGGGATTCCCAATAC
ATAGGGAACCTCATCCCCATGAGCTGCATCAGCCCAAGCTGGAACTTGGTCAGTTTGGCAATGATGATAA
AAGGCATAGAAGTATGTAGGTGAGCCAAAGTTCGAGTGAAGGTCTGCTGTAGCCACAGCGGGTGCTACCC
ACTGATGGTCTGTAAACAAAGCCAACAATGTCTTCCTTCTAGTTTCAGGGTTATGGCGATCAGCCCAGTC
AGTATACATGAATTTAATGGTTTCTCTCAAAACATCTTTGCCTTCAGGATATCCATATAAATTATCAACA
AAATTAGAGACAGCAAAGTCAAAATCACTGGCTGATACACCATCATCACTATCTACTATGTTTTCCACAA
ACTTCAACCCTTCCCCTTGGTTAACTCCTAACATGATATCATAATTGAGGAACTCTCCTTGTTCCATCAG
TATCTGAGGGTCATCTGGTATTACATCACCATCGATCACAGGTCCAAAGGCTATGTGGTATCGGGCTGGT
TGAACATCTTGATCAACAAGTTCTTTGTAAGGCTTCTTCTGCAGGCATTCTACTAACTCTACTGTATCTG
ACACATTGCAGCCAACTTTTGTGGCTAGAATTCTAGCGTATTTTGCAGGCTGGAAACTAACAGCCCAGCT
GGAAAGGGCTGTTCCACTCTGAGCTATTGCTCGTTGAAAAAGTCCTTTTTCAGAATAATGGGATAAAGTC
AGCAGATTGACACATGAACCCCCAGCGCCTGATCCAAACACGGTGATTCGCAAGGGGTCACCACCAAAGA
ACCCAATGTTCTCGCTGGTCCATCTGAGGGCCTGGATGAGGTCAAGGAGCCCGTAGTTTCCTTTGGCAGC
CTGATCCCCTGTGCTCAAGAAGCCAAGTACCCCAAGCCGATAGTTGACTGTGATGACGATCACATTACCG
TAGCTTGCCAACACACTCCCATCATATAGATTTCCAGTACCTTCCATGTAAGAGCCACCATGGATGTACA
CCATCACTGGTTTGGGACCCCCACTGTCCCGAATATCTCCTTTTCTACATATTTTCTTGCCGGGTTTTCT
GGCACATTCCTTGGATATTCTTTTTACATCTTCAGTTGGGACATAGATGTTTAAGTATAGACAGTCTTCA
CTCTGGTCTTGCACATATGAGGAAACCACATCCAAGTTATTAGTGAACCACACAGGAAGCATAACTTCAG
GCAATCTGCCATCAATGATATTCTGGGGACATACAGGAGCAAACTGAGTGGCATTCCGGATATCAGACCA
GGGAGATGGTGGTTCTGGAGGCTGAAATCGATGTTCTCCTGTTGGTGGAGCAGCATATGGAACCCCAAGA
AACTGAATGACAGGCCCCAAAATTTCATTATTGAGTTCTTTCTTAATTCCCCTTATTTTGCCAAAGTTAG
TAGTAACCAATGGGTCTACATCATCCAACTTTTGCAGATCTATCGATGAATTCGCGGCCGCAAGCTTGGC
ATAGTCAGGCACGTCATAAGGATAGCTAGCAGCGTAATCTGGAACATCGTATGGGTAAGCAACTGCAGCT
CCAACAAGAGCTAGGATCAGAAGTGCAGACATGGTGGCGGCTAGCATAACTTCGTATAAAGTATCCTATA
CGAAGTTATTTGCCTTAACCCAGAAATTATCACTGTTATTCTTTAGAATGGTGCAAAGAATAACTTCGTA
TAATGTATGCTATACGAAGTTATGAATTCCGCTCGAGATAATCAACCTCTGGATTACAAAATTTGTGAAA
GATTGACTGGTATTCTTAACTATGTTGCTCCTTTTACGCTATGTGGATACGCTGCTTTAATGCCTTTGTA
TCATGCTATTGCTTCCCGTATGGCTTTCATTTTCTCCTCCTTGTATAAATCCTGGTTAGTTCTTGCCACG
GCGGAACTCATCGCCGCCTGCCTTGCCCGCTGCTGGACAGGGGCTCGGCTGTTGGGCACTGACAATTCCG
TGGTGTTTATTTGTGAAATTTGTGATGCTATTGCTTTATTTGTAACCATCTAGCTTTATTTGTGAAATTT
GTGATGCTATTGCTTTATTTGTAACCATTATAAGCTGCAATAAACAAGTTAACAACAACAATTGCATTCA
TTTTATGTTTCAGGTTCAGGGGGAGATGTGGGAGGTTTTTTAAAGCGGCCGCAGGAACACGTGCGGACCG
AGCGGCCGCAGGAACCCCTAGTGATGGAGTTGGCCACTCCCTCTCTGCGCGCTCGCTCGCTCACTGAGGC
CGGGCGACCAAAGGTCGCCCGACGCCCGGGCTTTGCCCGGGCGGCCTCAGTGAGCGAGCGAGCGCGCAGC
TGCCTGCAGGGGCGCCTGATGCGGTATTTTCTCCTTACGCATCTGTGCGGTATTTCACACCGCATA
[95 nt withheld, positions 5107-5201]
T
[46 nt withheld, positions 5203-5248]
C
[141 nt withheld, positions 5250-5390]
CCTTTGACGTTGGAGTCCACGTTCTTT
[37 nt withheld, positions 5418-5454]
ACTCTATCTCGGGCTATTCTTTTGATTTATAAGGGATTTTGCCGATTTCGGTCTATTGGTTAAAAAATGA
GCTGATTTAACAAAAATTTAACGCGAATTTTAACAAAATATTAACGTTTACAATTTTATGGTGCACTCTC
AGTACAATCTGCTCTGATGCCGCATAGTTAAGCCAGCCCCGACACCCGCCAACACCCGCTGACGCGCCCT
GACGGGCTTGTCTGCTCCCGGCATCCGCTTACAGACAAGCTGTGACCGTCTCCGGGAGCTGCATGTGTCA
GAGGTTTTCACCGTCATCACCGAAACGCGCGAGACGAAAGGGCCTCGTGATACGCCTATTTTTATAGGTT
AATGTCATGATAATAATGGTTTCTTAGACGTCAGGTGGCACTTTTCGGGGAAATGTGCGCGGAACCCCTA
TTTGTTTATTTTTCTAAATACATTCAAATATGTATCCGCTCATGAGACAATAACCCTGATAAATGCTTCA
ATAATATTGAAAAAGGAAGAGTATGAGTATTCAACATTTCCGTGTCGCCCTTATTCCCTTTTTTGCGGCA
TTTTGCCTTCCTGTTTTTGCTCACCCAGAAACGCTGGTGAAAGTAAAAGATGCTGAAGATCAGTTGGGTG
CACGAGTGGGTTACATCGAACTGGATCTCAACAGCGGTAAGATCCTTGAGAGTTTTCGCCCCGAAGAACG
TTTTCCAATGATGAGCACTTTTAAAGTTCTGCTATGTGGCGCGGTATTATCCCGTATTGACGCCGGGCAA
GAGCAACTCGGTCGCCGCATACACTATTCTCAGAATGACTTGGTTGAGTACTCACCAGTCACAGAAAAGC
ATCTTACGGATGGCATGACAGTAAGAGAATTATGCAGTGCTGCCATAACCATGAGTGATAACACTGCGGC
CAACTTACTTCTGACAACGATCGGAGGACCGAAGGAGCTAACCGCTTTTTTGCACAACATGGGGGATCAT
GTAACTCGCCTTGATCGTTGGGAACCGGAGCTGAATGAAGCCATACCAAACGACGAGCGTGACACCACGA
TGCCTGTAGCAATGGCAACAACGTTGCGCAAACTATTAACTGGCGAACTACTTACTCTAGCTTCCCGGCA
ACAATTAATAGACTGGATGGAGGCGGATAAAGTTGCAGGACCACTTCTGCGCTCGGCCCTTCCGGCTGGC
TGGTTTATTGCTGATAAATCTGGAGCCGGTGAGCGTGGGTCTCGCGGTATCATTGCAGCACTGGGGCCAG
ATGGTAAGCCCTCCCGTATCGTAGTTATCTACACGACGGGGAGTCAGGCAACTATGGATGAACGAAATAG
ACAGATCGCTGAGATAGGTGCCTCACTGATTAAGCATTGGTAACTGTCAGACCAAGTTTACTCATATATA
CTTTAGATTGATTTAAAACTTCATTTTTAATTTAAAAGGATCTAGGTGAAGATCCTTTTTGATAATCTCA
TGACCAAAATCCCTTAACGTGAGTTTTCGTTCCACTGAGCGTCAGACCCCGTAGAAAAGATCAAAGGATC
TTCTTGAGATCCTTTTTTTCTGCGCGTAATCTGCTGCTTGCAAACAAAAAAACCACCGCTACCAGCGGTG
GTTTGTTTGCCGGATCAAGAGCTACCAACTCTTTTTCCGAAGGTAACTGGCTTCAGCAGAGCGCAGATAC
CAAATACTGTTCTTCTAGTGTAGCCGTAGTTAGGCCACCACTTCAAGAACTCTGTAGCACCGCCTACATA
CCTCGCTCTGCTAATCCTGTTACCAGTGGCTGCTGCCAGTGGCGATAAGTCGTGTCTTACCGGGTTGGAC
TCAAGACGATAGTTACCGGATAAGGCGCAGCGGTCGGGCTGAACGGGGGGTTCGTGCACACAGCCCAGCT
TGGAGCGAACGACCTACACCGAACTGAGATACCTACAGCGTGAGCTATGAGAAAGCGCCACGCTTCCCGA
AGGGAGAAAGGCGGACAGGTATCCGGTAAGCGGCAGGGTCGGAACAGGAGAGCGCACGAGGGAGCTTCCA
GGGGGAAACGCCTGGTATCTTTATAGTCCTGTCGGGTTTCGCCACCTCTGACTTGAGCGTCGATTTTTGT
GATGCTCGTCAGGGGGGCGGAGCCTATGGAAAAACGCCAGCAACGCGGCCTTTTTACGGTTCCTGGCCTT
TTGCTGGCCTTTTGCTCACATGT
Features (pLannotate 1.2.2; 27 found; start..end, strand, type, name):
     12..39      +  repeat_region  AAV2 ITR (fragment): inverted terminal repeat of adeno-associated virus serotype 2 inverted
     68..95      +  repeat_region  AAV2 ITR (fragment): inverted terminal repeat of adeno-associated virus serotype 2 inverted
    175..622     +  promoter       hSyn promoter: human synapsin I promoter; confers neuron-specific expression (Kügler et al., 2003)
    636..653     +  misc_feature   MCS (fragment): pUC18/19 multiple cloning site
    660..693     +  protein_bind   lox2272: Cre-mediated recombination occurs in the 8-bp core sequence (GGATACTT). lox2272 sites are compatible with each other, but incompatible with loxP or loxN sites (Lee and Saito, 1988). Cre recombinase
    694..743     -  intron         β-globin intron (fragment): internally truncated intron from human β-globin
    744..777     +  protein_bind   loxP: Cre-mediated recombination occurs in the 8-bp core sequence (GCATACAT). Cre recombinase
    802..1509    -  CDS            mCherry: mCherry is a basic (constitutively fluorescent) red fluorescent protein published in 2004, derived from Discosoma sp.. It is reported to be a very rapidly-maturing monomer with low acid sensitivity.
   1609..1674    -  CDS            N (fragment): REGN_LAMBD - Experimental evidence at protein level: Swiss-Prot protein existence level 1. Plays a role as a transcriptional antitermination factor that allows the virus to initiate its lytic phase. Activates expression of the delayed viral early genes by modifying host RNA polymerase (RNAP) into a form that is resistant to termination signals. This antitermination function requires the host NusA protein which serves to stabilize the interaction between antitermination protein N and host RNA polymerase. From Escherichia phage lambda (Bacteriophage lambda).
   1675..4164    -  CDS            Nlgn1: NLGN1_RAT - Experimental evidence at protein level: Swiss-Prot protein existence level 1. Cell surface protein involved in cell-cell-interactions via its interactions with neurexin family members. Plays a role in synapse function and synaptic signal transmission, and probably mediates its effects by recruiting and clustering other synaptic proteins. May promote the initial formation of synapses, but is not essential for this. In vitro, triggers the de novo formation of presynaptic structures. May be involved in specification of excitatory synapses. Required to maintain wakefulness quality and
   4231..4257    -  CDS            3xHA (fragment): three tandem HA epitope tags
   4258..4302    -  CDS            preprotrypsin leader: leader sequence from mouse preprotrypsin
   4316..4349    -  protein_bind   lox2272: Cre-mediated recombination occurs in the 8-bp core sequence (GGATACTT). lox2272 sites are compatible with each other, but incompatible with loxP or loxN sites (Lee and Saito, 1988). Cre recombinase
   4350..4399    -  intron         β-globin intron (fragment): internally truncated intron from human β-globin
   4400..4433    -  protein_bind   loxP: Cre-mediated recombination occurs in the 8-bp core sequence (GCATACAT). Cre recombinase
   4450..4607    +  misc_feature   WPRE (fragment): woodchuck hepatitis virus posttranscriptional regulatory element
   4613..4697    +  misc_feature   WPRE (fragment): woodchuck hepatitis virus posttranscriptional regulatory element
   4696..4739    -  polyA_signal   SV40 poly(A) signal (fragment): SV40 polyadenylation signal
   4743..4810    -  polyA_signal   SV40 poly(A) signal (fragment): SV40 polyadenylation signal
   4910..5050    +  repeat_region  AAV2 ITR: inverted terminal repeat of adeno-associated virus serotype 2 inverted
   5055..5106    -  misc_feature   bom (fragment): basis of mobility region from pBR322
   5125..5580    +  rep_origin     f1 ori (sequence partly withheld): f1 bacteriophage origin of replication; arrow indicates direction of (+) strand synthesis
   5581..5630    -  misc_feature   bom (fragment): basis of mobility region from pBR322
   5732..5767    -  CDS            rop (fragment): Rop protein, which maintains plasmids at low copy number; rop
   5862..5966    +  promoter       AmpR promoter: bla
   5967..6827    +  CDS            AmpR: β-lactamase; bla; confers resistance to ampicillin, carbenicillin, and related antibiotics
   6998..7586    +  rep_origin     ori: high-copy-number ColE1/pMB1/pBR322/pUC origin of replication
