[The description below was written by a language model from this plasmid's Addgene catalogue record and pLannotate feature annotations shown in this document.]
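Description:
hSyn-DIO-PostSynBar-P2A-mCherry is a 7,647-nt AAV transfer plasmid on a pAAV backbone, built for Cre-dependent, neuron-specific expression of a postsynaptic barcode-carrier protein together with mCherry. In bacteria it is selected with ampicillin (AmpR under its own promoter) and replicates from a ColE1/pUC-type origin. The annotation describes that origin as high copy, but the catalogue lists the plasmid as low copy. An f1 origin is also present. AAV2 inverted terminal repeats flank the expression cassette for packaging into recombinant AAV. The right ITR is annotated in full, while the left one is detected only as short fragments.

Between the ITRs, the human synapsin I promoter is followed by a DIO (double-floxed inverted) arrangement: lox2272 and loxP pairs in opposing orientations bracket a coding region placed antisense to the promoter. Cre recombinase inverts the cassette and locks it in the sense orientation, so expression is restricted to Cre-positive neurons. Read in its coding direction, the open reading frame starts with a preprotrypsin secretion leader and an HA epitope tag (a fragment of 3xHA). Next comes a neuroligin-1 sequence (best match to rat Nlgn1; the catalogue gives the species as mouse) and a short fragment of the bacteriophage lambda N protein. This peptide is commonly used as an RNA-binding module, and here it presumably tethers barcode RNA to the synaptic protein, although the record does not say so. According to the name, a P2A peptide then separates mCherry as a co-translated red reporter; the P2A itself is not annotated. Partial WPRE and SV40 poly(A) elements follow the cassette.

The record lists it as one of the set of SynBar constructs used in the optimized connectome-seq experiments, which map neuronal connectivity by barcode sequencing.
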