Addgene plasmid #247719: hSyn-DIO-PostSynBar-P2A-mCherry
Purpose: The set of SynBar constructs used in the optimized connectome-seq experiments.
Depositing lab: Boxuan Zhao. Depositing organization: University of Illinois at Urbana-Champaign. Publication: Connectome-seq: High-throughput Mapping of Neuronal Connectivity at Single-Synapse Resolution via Barcode Sequencing. Chen D, Isakova A, Wan ZJ, Wagner MJ, Wu Y, Zhao BS. bioRxiv [Preprint]. 2025 May 26:2025.02.13.638129. doi: 10.1101/2025.02.13.638129. PubMed 41030982.
Backbone
  Vector backbone: pAAV
  Vector type: AAV
Growth in bacteria
  Bacterial resistance: Ampicillin, 100 μg/mL
  Growth temperature: 30°C
  Growth strain: NEB Stable
  Copy number: Low Copy
Gene/Insert
  Gene/Insert name: PostSynBar and mCherry
  Species: M. musculus (mouse)
Terms and licenses: Academic/Nonprofit Terms; Industry Terms: Not Available to Industry
Depositor comments: Please visit https://doi.org/10.1101/2025.02.13.638129 for bioRxiv preprint.
How to cite: hSyn-DIO-PostSynBar-P2A-mCherry was a gift from Boxuan Zhao (Addgene plasmid # 247719 ; http://n2t.net/addgene:247719 ; RRID:Addgene_247719)
